Addgene plasmid #106061: Opto-GPR182
Purpose: Expression of a chimeric G-protein coupled receptor (Rhodopsin-GPR182; Opto-GPR182; F3)
Depositing lab: Harald Janovjak. Publication: Optical functionalization of human Class A orphan G-protein-coupled receptors. Morri M, Sanchez-Romero I, Tichy AM, Kainrath S, Gerrard EJ, Hirschfeld PP, Schwarz J, Janovjak H. Nat Commun. 2018 May 16;9(1):1950. doi: 10.1038/s41467-018-04342-1. PubMed 29769519.
Backbone
  Vector backbone: pcDNA3.1-
  Backbone manufacturer: Invitrogen
  Backbone size w/o insert (bp): 5427
  Vector type: Mammalian Expression
  Selectable markers: Neomycin (select with G418)
Growth in bacteria
  Bacterial resistance: Ampicillin, 100 μg/mL
  Growth temperature: 37°C
  Growth strain: DH5alpha
  Copy number: High Copy
Gene/Insert
  Gene/Insert name: Opto-GPR182
  Species: H. sapiens (human), B. taurus (bovine)
  Insert size (bp): 1278
  Mutation: Chimeric receptor protein
  Entrez Gene: GPR182 (a.k.a. 7TMR, ADMR, AM-R, AMR, G10D, gamrh, hrhAMR)
  Promoter: CMV
  Tag / fusion protein: VSV-G (N terminal on insert); Rhodopsin-1D4 (C terminal on insert)
  Cloning method: Restriction Enzyme; 5′ cloning site unknown (unknown if destroyed); 3′ cloning site unknown (unknown if destroyed)
  Sequencing primers: 5′ CMV_F (CGCAAATGGGCGGTAGGCGTG); 3′ pcDNA_R (CAACAGATGGCTGGCAAC)
Terms and licenses: Academic/Nonprofit Terms; Industry Terms: Not Available to Industry
Depositor comments: two step cloning; 5' and 3' sites cannot be used for (sub)cloning
How to cite: Opto-GPR182 was a gift from Harald Janovjak (Addgene plasmid # 106061 ; http://n2t.net/addgene:106061 ; RRID:Addgene_106061)
