[The description below was written by a language model from this plasmid's Addgene catalogue record and pLannotate feature annotations shown in this document.]
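Description:
Opto-GPR182 is a mammalian expression plasmid built on the pcDNA3.1(-) backbone that encodes a light-activatable chimeric G-protein-coupled receptor combining bovine rhodopsin with the human orphan receptor GPR182. The roughly 1.3 kb insert sits downstream of the human cytomegalovirus immediate-early enhancer and promoter and is terminated by the bovine growth hormone polyadenylation signal. A T7 promoter lies between the CMV promoter and the coding region. The chimera carries an N-terminal VSV-G epitope and a C-terminal rhodopsin 1D4 epitope, which allow detection of the protein. The automated annotation recognises most of the open reading frame as a bovine rhodopsin fragment, including the N-terminal opsin segment with its N-linked glycosylation signal. It does not separately label the GPR182-derived portions or the tags, and the record does not specify which receptor segments were exchanged. A short hit to an HIV-1 LTR just after the CMV promoter is probably an annotation artefact rather than a functional viral element.

In bacteria the plasmid is maintained at high copy from a ColE1/pUC-type origin and selected with ampicillin through the β-lactamase gene. An f1 origin is also present. For mammalian cells, an SV40 early promoter and origin drive a neomycin phosphotransferase cassette ending in the SV40 polyadenylation signal, which permits G418 selection of stable transfectants. The depositor notes that the insert was assembled in two cloning steps and that the flanking sites cannot be reused for subcloning. The construct is one of a set made for optical functionalization of human class A orphan GPCRs. Its purpose is to express the rhodopsin-GPR182 chimera so that signalling associated with this orphan receptor can be triggered by light rather than by a ligand.
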