Features (pLannotate 1.2.2; 22 found; start..end, strand, type, name):
     74..453     +  enhancer       CMV enhancer: human cytomegalovirus immediate early enhancer
    454..657     +  promoter       CMV promoter: human cytomegalovirus (CMV) immediate early promoter
    653..686     +  LTR            5' LTR (truncated) (fragment): truncated 5' long terminal repeat (LTR) from HIV-1
    702..720     +  promoter       T7 promoter: promoter for bacteriophage T7 RNA polymerase
    855..1781    +  CDS            RHO (fragment): OPSD_BOVIN - Experimental evidence at protein level: Swiss-Prot protein existence level 1. Photoreceptor required for image-forming vision at low light intensity. Required for photoreceptor cell viability after birth (By similarity). Light-induced isomerization of 11-cis to all-trans retinal triggers a conformational change that activates signaling via G- proteins (PubMed:10926528, PubMed:12044163, PubMed:11972040, PubMed:16908857, PubMed:16586416, PubMed:17060607, PubMed:17449675, PubMed:18818650, PubMed:21389983, PubMed:22198838, PubMed:23579341, PubMed:25205354, PubMed:27458239). Subsequent
    870..908     +  CDS            opsin tag: segment of bovine rhodopsin containing a signal for N-linked glycosylation (Favaloro et al., 2008) The asparagine in the NKT tripeptide will be glycosylated if this sequence is exposed to the ER lumen.
   2083..2307    +  polyA_signal   bGH poly(A) signal: bovine growth hormone polyadenylation signal
   2311..2332    +  promoter       SV40 promoter (fragment): SV40 enhancer and early promoter
   2353..2781    +  rep_origin     f1 ori (sequence partly withheld): f1 bacteriophage origin of replication; arrow indicates direction of (+) strand synthesis
   2786..2917    +  promoter       SV40 promoter (fragment): SV40 enhancer and early promoter
   2941..3038    +  rep_origin     SV40 ori (fragment): SV40 origin of replication
   3119..3910    +  CDS            neo: KKA2_KLEPN - Also known as kan, nptII. Experimental evidence at protein level: Swiss-Prot protein existence level 1. Resistance to kanamycin, neomycin, paromomycin, ribostamycin, butirosin and gentamicin B. From Klebsiella pneumoniae.
   3934..4092    +  CDS            ble (fragment): BLE_KLEPN - Experimental evidence at protein level: Swiss-Prot protein existence level 1. Binding protein with a strong affinity to the bleomycin family of antibiotics. Binds to CL990; an antimitotic-antibiotic compound. From Klebsiella pneumoniae.
   4087..4208    +  polyA_signal   SV40 poly(A) signal: SV40 polyadenylation signal
   4281..4297    -  protein_bind   lac operator: The lac repressor binds to the lac operator to inhibit transcription in E. coli. This inhibition can be relieved by adding lactose or isopropyl-β-D-thiogalactopyranoside (IPTG). lac repressor encoded by lacI
   4305..4335    -  promoter       lac promoter: promoter for the E. coli lac operon
   4350..4371    -  protein_bind   CAP binding site: CAP binding activates transcription in the presence of cAMP. E. coli catabolite activator protein
   4384..4476    -  CDS            lacI (fragment): lac repressor; lacI; The lac repressor binds to the lac operator to inhibit transcription in E. coli. This inhibition can be relieved by adding lactose or isopropyl-β-D-thiogalactopyranoside (IPTG).
   4659..5247    -  rep_origin     ori: high-copy-number ColE1/pMB1/pBR322/pUC origin of replication
   5418..6278    -  CDS            AmpR: β-lactamase; bla; confers resistance to ampicillin, carbenicillin, and related antibiotics
   6279..6383    -  promoter       AmpR promoter: bla
   6442..6494    -  misc_feature   bom (fragment): basis of mobility region from pBR322
>Addgene plasmid #106061 | Opto-GPR182 | addgene full sequence | sequence record 209700 | Addgene NGS Result
AATTGCATGAAGAATCTGCTTAGGGTTAGGCGTTTTGCGCTGCTTCGCGATGTACGGGCCAGATATACGC
GTTGACATTGATTATTGACTAGTTATTAATAGTAATCAATTACGGGGTCATTAGTTCATAGCCCATATAT
GGAGTTCCGCGTTACATAACTTACGGTAAATGGCCCGCCTGGCTGACCGCCCAACGACCCCCGCCCATTG
ACGTCAATAATGACGTATGTTCCCATAGTAACGCCAATAGGGACTTTCCATTGACGTCAATGGGTGGAGT
ATTTACGGTAAACTGCCCACTTGGCAGTACATCAAGTGTATCATATGCCAAGTACGCCCCCTATTGACGT
CAATGACGGTAAATGGCCCGCCTGGCATTATGCCCAGTACATGACCTTATGGGACTTTCCTACTTGGCAG
TACATCTACGTATTAGTCATCGCTATTACCATGGTGATGCGGTTTTGGCAGTACATCAATGGGCGTGGAT
AGCGGTTTGACTCACGGGGATTTCCAAGTCTCCACCCCATTGACGTCAATGGGAGTTTGTTTTGGCACCA
AAATCAACGGGACTTTCCAAAATGTCGTAACAACTCCGCCCCATTGACGCAAATGGGCGGTAGGCGTGTA
CGGTGGGAGGTCTATATAAGCAGAGCTCTCTGGCTAACTAGAGAACCCACTGCTTACTGGCTTATCGAAA
TTAATACGACTCACTATAGGGAGACCCAAGCTGGCTAGCGTTTAAACTTAAGCTTGCCACCATGAAAACG
ATCATCGCCCTGAGCTACATCTTCTGCCTGGTATTCGCCATGTACACCGATATAGAGATGAACAGGCTGG
GAAAGGATAGCCTCATGAACGGGACCGAGGGCCCAAACTTCTACGTGCCTTTCTCCAACAAGACGGGCGT
GGTGCGCAGCCCCTTCGAGGCCCCGCAGTACTACCTGGCGGAGCCATGGCAGTTCTCCATGCTGGCCGCC
TACATGTTCCTGCTGATCATGCTTGGCTTCCCCATCAACTTCCTCACGCTGTACGTCAACTGGCGCGGCT
CAGGCCGGGCAGGGCTGCTCAACTACATCCTGCTCAACCTGGCCGTGGCCGACCTCTTCATGGTGTTCGG
GGGCTTCACCACCACCCTCTACACCTCTCTGCACGGGTACTTCGTCTTTGGGCCCACGGGCTGCAACCTG
GAGGGCTTCTTTGCCACCTTGGGCGGTGAAATTGCACTGTGGTCCTTGGTGGTCCTGGCCATCGAGCGGT
ACGTGGTGGTGACCAGCGCCTCCCCCTCCTGGCAGCGTTACCAGCACCGAGTGCGGCGGGCCGCCATCAT
GGGCGTCGCCTTCACCTGGGTCATGGCTCTGGCCTGTGCCGCGCCCCCCCTCGTCGGCTGGTCCAGGTAC
ATCCCGGAGGGCATGCAGTGCTCGTGCGGGATTGACTACTACACGCCCCACGAGGAAACCAACAATGAGT
CGTTCGTCATCTACATGTTCGTGGTCCACTTCATCATCCCCCTGATTGTCATATTCTTCTGCTACGGACT
GACAGCCTGCCGGCTGCGGCAGCCAGGACAACCCAAGAGCCGGCGCCACTGCCGCATGGTGATCATCATG
GTCATCGCTTTCCTAATCTGCTGGCTGCCCTACGCTGGGGTGGCGTTCTACATCTTCACCCATCAGGGCT
CTGACTTTGGCCCCATCTTCATGACCATCCCGGCTTTCTTTGCCAAGACTTCTGCCGTCTACAACCCCGT
CATCTACATCATGATGAACAAGCAGTTCCGCGGCCGGCTCCTGAATGCTGTAGTCCATTACCTTCCTAAG
GACCAGACCAAGGCGGGCACATGCGCCTCCTCTTCCTCCTGTTCCACCCAGCATTCCATCATCATCACCA
AGGGTGATAGCCAGCCTGCTGCAGCAGCCCCCCACCCTGAGCCAAGCCTGAGCTTTCAGGCACACCATTT
GCTTCCAAATACTTCCCCCATCTCTCCCACTCAGCCTCTTACACCCAGCACAGAAACCAGCCAAGTGGCG
CCTGCCTAACTCGAGTCTAGAGGGCCCGTTTAAACCCGCTGATCAGCCTCGACTGTGCCTTCTAGTTGCC
AGCCATCTGTTGTTTGCCCCTCCCCCGTGCCTTCCTTGACCCTGGAAGGTGCCACTCCCACTGTCCTTTC
CTAATAAAATGAGGAAATTGCATCGCATTGTCTGAGTAGGTGTCATTCTATTCTGGGGGGTGGGGTGGGG
CAGGACAGCAAGGGGGAGGATTGGGAAGACAATAGCAGGCATGCTGGGGATGCGGTGGGCTCTATGGCTT
CTGAGGCGGAAAGAACCAGCTGGGGCTCTAGGGGGTATCCCC
[124 nt withheld, positions 2353-2476]
C
[91 nt withheld, positions 2478-2568]
A
[49 nt withheld, positions 2570-2618]
CCTTTGACGTTGGAGTCCACGTTCTTT
[37 nt withheld, positions 2646-2682]
ACCCTATCTCGGTCTATTCTTTTGATTTATAAGGGATTTTGCCGATTTCGGCCTATTGGTTAAAAAATGA
GCTGATTTAACAAAAATTTAACGCGAATTAATTCTGTGGAATGTGTGTCAGTTAGGGTGTGGAAAGTCCC
CAGGCTCCCCAGCAGGCAGAAGTATGCAAAGCATGCATCTCAATTAGTCAGCAACCAGGTGTGGAAAGTC
CCCAGGCTCCCCAGCAGGCAGAAGTMYGCMMAGYWYSSMYCWYWMTYMGCCCCATGGCTGACTAATTTTT
TTTATTTATGCAGAGGCCGAGGCCGCCTCTGCCTCTGAGCTATTCCAGAAGTAGTGAGGAGGCTTTTTTG
GAGGCCTAGGCTTTTGCAAAAAGCTCCCGGGAGCTTGTATATCCATTTTCGGATCTGATCAAGAGACAGG
ATGAGGATCGTTTCGCATGATTGAACAAGATGGATTGCACGCAGGTTCTCCGGCCGCTTGGGTGGAGAGG
CTATTCGGCTATGACTGGGCACAACAGACAATCGGCTGCTCTGATGCCGCCGTGTTCCGGCTGTCAGCGC
AGGGGCGCCCGGTTCTTTTTGTCAAGACCGACCTGTCCGGTGCCCTGAATGAACTGCAGGACGAGGCAGC
GCGGCTATCGTGGCTGGCCACGACGGGCGTTCCTTGCGCAGCTGTGCTCGACGTTGTCACTGAAGCGGGA
AGGGACTGGCTGCTATTGGGCGAAGTGCCGGGGCAGGATCTCCTGTCATCTCACCTTGCTCCTGCCGAGA
AAGTATCCATCATGGCTGATGCAATGCGGCGGCTGCATACGCTTGATCCGGCTACCTGCCCATTCGACCA
CCAAGCGAAACATCGCATCGAGCGAGCACGTACTCGGATGGAAGCCGGTCTTGTCGATCAGGATGATCTG
GACGAAGAGCATCAGGGGCTCGCGCCAGCCGAACTGTTCGCCAGGCTCAAGGCGCGCATGCCCGACGGCG
AGGATCTCGTCGTGACCCATGGCGATGCCTGCTTGCCGAATATCATGGTGGAAAATGGCCGCTTTTCTGG
ATTCATCGACTGTGGCCGGCTGGGTGTGGCGGACCGCTATCAGGACATAGCGTTGGCTACCCGTGATATT
GCTGAAGAGCTTGGCGGCGAATGGGCTGACCGCTTCCTCGTGCTTTACGGTATCGCCGCTCCCGATTCGC
AGCGCATCGCCTTCTATCGCCTTCTTGACGAGTTCTTCTGAGCGGGACTCTGGGGTTCGAAATGACCGAC
CAAGCGACGCCCAACCTGCCATCACGAGATTTCGATTCCACCGCCGCCTTCTATGAAAGGTTGGGCTTCG
GAATCGTTTTCCGGGACGCCGGCTGGATGATCCTCCAGCGCGGGGATCTCATGCTGGAGTTCTTCGCCCA
CCCCAACTTGTTTATTGCAGCTTATAATGGTTACAAATAAAGCAATAGCATCACAAATTTCACAAATAAA
GCATTTTTTTCACTGCATTCTAGTTGTGGTTTGTCCAAACTCATCAATGTATCTTATCATGTCTGTATAC
CGTCGACCTCTAGCTAGAGCTTGGCGTAATCATGGTCATAGCTGTTTCCTGTGTGAAATTGTTATCCGCT
CACAATTCCACACAACATACGAGCCGGAAGCATAAAGTGTAAAGCCTGGGGTGCCTAATGAGTGAGCTAA
CTCACATTAATTGCGTTGCGCTCACTGCCCGCTTTCCAGTCGGGAAACCTGTCGTGCCAGCTGCATTAAT
GAATCGGCCAACGCGCGGGGAGAGGCGGTTTGCGTATTGGGCGCTCTTCCGCTTCCTCGCTCACTGACTC
GCTGCGCTCGGTCGTTCGGCTGCGGCGAGCGGTATCAGCTCACTCAAAGGCGGTAATACGGTTATCCACA
GAATCAGGGGATAACGCAGGAAAGAACATGTGAGCAAAAGGCCAGCAAAAGGCCAGGAACCGTAAAAAGG
CCGCGTTGCTGGCGTTTTTCCATAGGCTCCGCCCCCCTGACGAGCATCACAAAAATCGACGCTCAAGTCA
GAGGTGGCGAAACCCGACAGGACTATAAAGATACCAGGCGTTTCCCCCTGGAAGCTCCCTCGTGCGCTCT
CCTGTTCCGACCCTGCCGCTTACCGGATACCTGTCCGCCTTTCTCCCTTCGGGAAGCGTGGCGCTTTCTC
ATAGCTCACGCTGTAGGTATCTCAGTTCGGTGTAGGTCGTTCGCTCCAAGCTGGGCTGTGTGCACGAACC
CCCCGTTCAGCCCGACCGCTGCGCCTTATCCGGTAACTATCGTCTTGAGTCCAACCCGGTAAGACACGAC
TTATCGCCACTGGCAGCAGCCACTGGTAACAGGATTAGCAGAGCGAGGTATGTAGGCGGTGCTACAGAGT
TCTTGAAGTGGTGGCCTAACTACGGCTACACTAGAAGAACAGTATTTGGTATCTGCGCTCTGCTGAAGCC
AGTTACCTTCGGAAAAAGAGTTGGTAGCTCTTGATCCGGCAAACAAACCACCGCTGGTAGCGGTGGTTTT
TTTGTTTGCAAGCAGCAGATTACGCGCAGAAAAAAAGGATCTCAAGAAGATCCTTTGATCTTTTCTACGG
GGTCTGACGCTCAGTGGAACGAAAACTCACGTTAAGGGATTTTGGTCATGAGATTATCAAAAAGGATCTT
CACCTAGATCCTTTTAAATTAAAAATGAAGTTTTAAATCAATCTAAAGTATATATGAGTAAACTTGGTCT
GACAGTTACCAATGCTTAATCAGTGAGGCACCTATCTCAGCGATCTGTCTATTTCGTTCATCCATAGTTG
CCTGACTCCCCGTCGTGTAGATAACTACGATACGGGAGGGCTTACCATCTGGCCCCAGTGCTGCAATGAT
ACCGCGAGACCCACGCTCACCGGCTCCAGATTTATCAGCAATAAACCAGCCAGCCGGAAGGGCCGAGCGC
AGAAGTGGTCCTGCAACTTTATCCGCCTCCATCCAGTCTATTAATTGTTGCCGGGAAGCTAGAGTAAGTA
GTTCGCCAGTTAATAGTTTGCGCAACGTTGTTGCCATTGCTACAGGCATCGTGGTGTCACGCTCGTCGTT
TGGTATGGCTTCATTCAGCTCCGGTTCCCAACGATCAAGGCGAGTTACATGATCCCCCATGTTGTGCAAA
AAAGCGGTTAGCTCCTTCGGTCCTCCGATCGTTGTCAGAAGTAAGTTGGCCGCAGTGTTATCACTCATGG
TTATGGCAGCACTGCATAATTCTCTTACTGTCATGCCATCCGTAAGATGCTTTTCTGTGACTGGTGAGTA
CTCAACCAAGTCATTCTGAGAATAGTGTATGCGGCGACCGAGTTGCTCTTGCCCGGCGTCAATACGGGAT
AATACCGCGCCACATAGCAGAACTTTAAAAGTGCTCATCATTGGAAAACGTTCTTCGGGGCGAAAACTCT
CAAGGATCTTACCGCTGTTGAGATCCAGTTCGATGTAACCCACTCGTGCACCCAACTGATCTTCAGCATC
TTTTACTTTCACCAGCGTTTCTGGGTGAGCAAAAACAGGAAGGCAAAATGCCGCAAAAAAGGGAATAAGG
GCGACACGGAAATGTTGAATACTCATACTCTTCCTTTTTCAATATTATTGAAGCATTTATCAGGGTTATT
GTCTCATGAGCGGATACATATTTGAATGTATTTAGAAAAATAAACAAATAGGGGTTCCGCGCACATTTCC
CCGAAAAGTGCCACCTGACGTCGACGGATCGGGAGATCTCCCGATCCCCTATGGTGCACTCTCAGTACAA
TCTGCTCTGATGCCGCATAGTTAAGCCAGTATCTGCTCCCTGCTTGTGTGTTGGAGGTCGCTGAGTAGTG
CGCGAGCAAAATTTAAGCTACAACAAGGCAAGGCTTGACCGAC
