>Addgene plasmid #106061 | Opto-GPR182 | depositor partial sequence | sequence record 200824 | Opto-GPR182
ATGAAAACGATCATCGCCCTGAGCTACATCTTCTGCCTGGTATTCGCCATGTACACCGATATAGAGATGA
ACAGGCTGGGAAAGGATAGCCTCATGAACGGGACCGAGGGCCCAAACTTCTACGTGCCTTTCTCCAACAA
GACGGGCGTGGTGCGCAGCCCCTTCGAGGCCCCGCAGTACTACCTGGCGGAGCCATGGCAGTTCTCCATG
CTGGCCGCCTACATGTTCCTGCTGATCATGCTTGGCTTCCCCATCAACTTCCTCACGCTGTACGTCAACT
GGCGCGGCTCAGGCCGGGCAGGGCTGCTCAACTACATCCTGCTCAACCTGGCCGTGGCCGACCTCTTCAT
GGTGTTCGGGGGCTTCACCACCACCCTCTACACCTCTCTGCACGGGTACTTCGTCTTTGGGCCCACGGGC
TGCAACCTGGAGGGCTTCTTTGCCACCTTGGGCGGTGAAATTGCACTGTGGTCCTTGGTGGTCCTGGCCA
TCGAGCGGTACGTGGTGGTGACCAGCGCCTCCCCCTCCTGGCAGCGTTACCAGCACCGAGTGCGGCGGGC
CGCCATCATGGGCGTCGCCTTCACCTGGGTCATGGCTCTGGCCTGTGCCGCGCCCCCCCTCGTCGGCTGG
TCCAGGTACATCCCGGAGGGCATGCAGTGCTCGTGCGGGATTGACTACTACACGCCCCACGAGGAAACCA
ACAATGAGTCGTTCGTCATCTACATGTTCGTGGTCCACTTCATCATCCCCCTGATTGTCATATTCTTCTG
CTACGGACTGACAGCCTGCCGGCTGCGGCAGCCAGGACAACCCAAGAGCCGGCGCCACTGCCGCATGGTG
ATCATCATGGTCATCGCTTTCCTAATCTGCTGGCTGCCCTACGCTGGGGTGGCGTTCTACATCTTCACCC
ATCAGGGCTCTGACTTTGGCCCCATCTTCATGACCATCCCGGCTTTCTTTGCCAAGACTTCTGCCGTCTA
CAACCCCGTCATCTACATCATGATGAACAAGCAGTTCCGCGGCCGGCTCCTGAATGCTGTAGTCCATTAC
CTTCCTAAGGACCAGACCAAGGCGGGCACATGCGCCTCCTCTTCCTCCTGTTCCACCCAGCATTCCATCA
TCATCACCAAGGGTGATAGCCAGCCTGCTGCAGCAGCCCCCCACCCTGAGCCAAGCCTGAGCTTTCAGGC
ACACCATTTGCTTCCAAATACTTCCCCCATCTCTCCCACTCAGCCTCTTACACCCAGCACAGAAACCAGC
CAAGTGGCGCCTGCCTAA
